Addgene plasmid #81744: pDONR223_STK11_WT
Purpose: Gateway Donor vector containing STK11 , part of the Target Accelerator Plasmid Collection.
Depositing lab: Jesse Boehm & William Hahn & David Root. Depositing organization: Broad Institute. Publication: Systematic Functional Interrogation of Rare Cancer Variants Identifies Oncogenic Alleles. Kim E, Ilic N, Shrestha Y, Zou L, Kamburov A, Zhu C, Yang X, Lubonja R, Tran N, Nguyen C, Lawrence MS, Piccioni F, Bagul M, Doench JG, Chouinard CR, Wu X, Hogstrom L, Natoli T, Tamayo P, Horn H, Corsello SM, Lage K, Root DE, Subramanian A, Golub TR, Getz G, Boehm JS, Hahn WC. Cancer Discov. 2016 Jul;6(7):714-26. doi: 10.1158/2159-8290.CD-16-0160. Epub 2016 May 4. PubMed 27147599.
Backbone
  Vector backbone: pDONR223
  Backbone manufacturer: Invitrogen
  Backbone size w/o insert (bp): 2790
  Vector type: Gateway Entry vector
Growth in bacteria
  Bacterial resistance: Spectinomycin, 50 μg/mL
  Growth temperature: 37°C
  Growth strain: DH5alpha
  Copy number: High Copy
Gene/Insert
  Gene/Insert name: STK11 (alt name: NM_000455.4)
  Species: H. sapiens (human)
  Mutation: WT
  Entrez Gene: STK11 (a.k.a. LKB1, PJS, hLKB1)
  Promoter: None
  Cloning method: Gateway Cloning
  Sequencing primers: 5′ M13pUC-fwd; 3′ M13-Rev
Terms and licenses: Academic/Nonprofit Terms; Industry Terms: Not Available to Industry
Depositor comments: Open state: NO stop codon immediately follows insert
How to cite: pDONR223_STK11_WT was a gift from Jesse Boehm & William Hahn & David Root (Addgene plasmid # 81744 ; http://n2t.net/addgene:81744 ; RRID:Addgene_81744)
