[The description below was written by a language model from this plasmid's Addgene catalogue record and pLannotate feature annotations shown in this document.]
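Description:
pDONR223_STK11_WT is a Gateway entry clone built on the Invitrogen pDONR223 backbone, carrying the wild-type human STK11 open reading frame (also known as LKB1, the serine/threonine kinase gene associated with Peutz-Jeghers syndrome; reference transcript NM_000455.4). It belongs to the Target Accelerator Plasmid Collection, a set of wild-type and variant cancer gene clones assembled for systematic functional testing of alleles. The sequenced plasmid is 4,089 nt. It replicates in E. coli from a high-copy ColE1/pUC-type origin and is selected with spectinomycin through the aadA (SmR) aminoglycoside adenylyltransferase gene. Short fragments of a class 1 integron Pc promoter and a gentamicin resistance gene lie just upstream of that marker.

The STK11 coding sequence (about 1.3 kb) sits between two attL recombination sites. The automated annotation labels these attL3 and attL2, although the first most likely reflects the tool's closest match rather than a nonstandard site arrangement. These sites allow LR Clonase-mediated transfer of the ORF into any compatible attR destination vector. The entry clone has no promoter driving the insert, so it is a shuttle and storage vector rather than an expression construct. rrnB T1 and T2 terminators upstream of the cassette insulate it from read-through transcription, and a T7 promoter lies downstream of the insert in reverse orientation. The small lacI and lacZα fragments annotated are backbone remnants. The ORF is in the "open" configuration, with no stop codon immediately following it, so it can be fused in frame to C-terminal tags or reporters supplied by the destination vector. M13 forward and reverse primer sites flank the cassette for sequence verification. Typical use is as the wild-type reference when generating expression clones for comparison with STK11 variants.
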