Features (pLannotate 1.2.2; 12 found; start..end, strand, type, name):
    121..213     +  CDS            lacI (fragment): lac repressor; lacI; The lac repressor binds to the lac operator to inhibit transcription in E. coli. This inhibition can be relieved by adding lactose or isopropyl-β-D-thiogalactopyranoside (IPTG).
    268..295     -  terminator     rrnB T2 terminator: transcription terminator T2 from the E. coli rrnB gene
    427..470     +  terminator     rrnB T1 terminator: Escherichia coli rrnB; transcription terminator T1 from the E. coli rrnB gene
    517..553     -  CDS            lacZα (fragment): LacZα fragment of β-galactosidase; lacZ fragment
    570..665     +  protein_bind   attL3: mutant version of attL; recombination site for the Gateway® LR reaction LR Clonase™
    668..1966    +  CDS            STK11: STK11_HUMAN - Also known as LKB1, PJS. Experimental evidence at protein level: Swiss-Prot protein existence level 1. [Isoform 2]: Has a role in spermiogenesis. From Homo sapiens (Human).
   1969..2067    -  protein_bind   attL2: mutant version of attL; recombination site for the Gateway® LR reaction LR Clonase™
   2085..2103    -  promoter       T7 promoter: promoter for bacteriophage T7 RNA polymerase
   2293..2316    +  promoter       Pc promoter (fragment): intI1 (promoter lies within the coding sequence); class 1 integron promoter
   2492..2548    +  CDS            GmR (fragment): gentamycin acetyltransferase; aacC1; confers resistance to gentamycin
   2555..3346    +  CDS            SmR: aminoglycoside adenylyltransferase (Murphy, 1985); aadA; confers resistance to spectinomycin and streptomycin
   3439..4027    +  rep_origin     ori: high-copy-number ColE1/pMB1/pBR322/pUC origin of replication
>Addgene plasmid #81744 | pDONR223_STK11_WT | addgene full sequence | sequence record 168827 | Addgene NGS Result
CTTTCCTGCGTTATCCCCTGATTCTGTGGATAACCGTATTACCGCCTTTGAGTGAGCTGATACCGCTCGC
CGCAGCCGAACGACCGAGCGCAGCGAGTCAGTGAGCGAGGAAGCGGAAGAGCGCCCAATACGCAAACCGC
CTCTCCCCGCGCGTTGGCCGATTCATTAATGCAGCTGGCACGACAGGTTTCCCGACTGGAAAGCGGGCAG
TGAGCGCAACGCAATTAATACGCGTACCGCTAGCCAGGAAGAGTTTGTAGAAACGCAAAAAGGCCATCCG
TCAGGATGGCCTTCTGCTTAGTTTGATGCCTGGCAGTTTATGGCGGGCGTCCTGCCCGCCACCCTCCGGG
CCGTTGCTTCACAACGTTCAAATCCGCTCCCGGCGGATTTGTCCTACTCAGGAGAGCGTTCACCGACAAA
CAACAGATAAAACGAAAGGCCCAGTCTTCCGACTGAGCCTTTCGTTTTATTTGATGCCTGGCAGTTCCCT
ACTCTCGCGTTAACGCTAGCATGGATGTTTTCCCAGTCACGACGTTGTAAAACGACGGCCAGTCTTAAGC
TCGGGCCCCAAATAATGATTTTATTTTGACTGATAGTGACCTGTTCGTTGCAACAAATTGATGAGCAATG
CTTTTTTATAATGCCAACTTTGTACAAAAAAGTTGGCATGGAGGTGGTGGACCCGCAGCAGCTGGGCATG
TTCACGGAGGGCGAGCTGATGTCGGTGGGTATGGACACGTTCATCCACCGCATCGACTCCACCGAGGTCA
TCTACCAGCCGCGCCGCAAGCGGGCCAAGCTCATCGGCAAGTACCTGATGGGGGACCTGCTGGGGGAAGG
CTCTTACGGCAAGGTGAAGGAGGTGCTGGACTCGGAGACGCTGTGCAGGAGGGCCGTCAAGATCCTCAAG
AAGAAGAAGTTGCGAAGGATCCCCAACGGGGAGGCCAACGTGAAGAAGGAAATTCAACTACTGAGGAGGT
TACGGCACAAAAATGTCATCCAGCTGGTGGATGTGTTATACAACGAAGAGAAGCAGAAAATGTATATGGT
GATGGAGTACTGCGTGTGTGGCATGCAGGAAATGCTGGACAGCGTGCCGGAGAAGCGTTTCCCAGTGTGC
CAGGCCCACGGGTACTTCTGTCAGCTGATTGACGGCCTGGAGTACCTGCATAGCCAGGGCATTGTGCACA
AGGACATCAAGCCGGGGAACCTGCTGCTCACCACCGGTGGCACCCTCAAAATCTCCGACCTGGGCGTGGC
CGAGGCACTGCACCCGTTCGCGGCGGACGACACCTGCCGGACCAGCCAGGGCTCCCCGGCTTTCCAGCCG
CCCGAGATTGCCAACGGCCTGGACACCTTCTCCGGCTTCAAGGTGGACATCTGGTCGGCTGGGGTCACCC
TCTACAACATCACCACGGGTCTGTACCCCTTCGAAGGGGACAACATCTACAAGTTGTTTGAGAACATCGG
GAAGGGGAGCTACGCCATCCCGGGCGACTGTGGCCCCCCGCTCTCTGACCTGCTGAAAGGGATGCTTGAG
TACGAACCGGCCAAGAGGTTCTCCATCCGGCAGATCCGGCAGCACAGCTGGTTCCGGAAGAAACATCCTC
CGGCTGAAGCACCAGTGCCCATCCCACCGAGCCCAGACACCAAGGACCGGTGGCGCAGCATGACTGTGGT
GCCGTACTTGGAGGACCTGCACGGCGCGGACGAGGACGAGGACCTCTTCGACATCGAGGATGACATCATC
TACACTCAGGACTTCACGGTGCCCGGACAGGTCCCAGAAGAGGAGGCCAGTCACAATGGACAGCGCCGGG
GCCTCCCCAAGGCCGTGTGTATGAACGGCACAGAGGCGGCGCAGCTGAGCACCAAATCCAGGGCGGAGGG
CCGGGCCCCCAACCCTGCCCGCAAGGCCTGCTCCGCCAGCAGCAAGATCCGCCGGCTGTCGGCCTGCAAG
CAGCAGTGCCCAACTTTCTTGTACAAAGTTGGCATTATAAGAAAGCATTGCTTATCAATTTGTTGCAACG
AACAGGTCACTATCAGTCAAAATAAAATCATTATTTGCCATCCAGCTGATATCCCCTATAGTGAGTCGTA
TTACATGGTCATAGCTGTTTCCTGGCAGCTCTGGCCCGTGTCTCAAAATCTCTGATGTTACATTGCACAA
GATAAAAATATATCATCATGCCTCCTCTAGACCAGCCAGGACAGAAATGCCTCGACTTCGCTGCTACCCA
AGGTTGCCGGGTGACGCACACCGTGGAAACGGATGAAGGCACGAACCCAGTGGACATAAGCCTGTTCGGT
TCGTAAGCTGTAATGCAAGTAGCGTATGCGCTCACGCAACTGGTCCAGAACCTTGACCGAACGCAGCGGT
GGTAACGGCGCAGTGGCGGTTTTCATGGCTTGTTATGACTGTTTTTTTGGGGTACAGTCTATGCCTCGGG
CATCCAAGCAGCAAGCGCGTTACGCCGTGGGTCGATGTTTGATGTTATGGAGCAGCAACGATGTTACGCA
GCAGGGCAGTCGCCCTAAAACAAAGTTAAACATTATGAGGGAAGCGGTGATCGCCGAAGTATCGACTCAA
CTATCAGAGGTAGTTGGCGTCATCGAGCGCCATCTCGAACCGACGTTGCTGGCCGTACATTTGTACGGCT
CCGCAGTGGATGGCGGCCTGAAGCCACACAGTGATATTGATTTGCTGGTTACGGTGACCGTAAGGCTTGA
TGAAACAACGCGGCGAGCTTTGATCAACGACCTTTTGGAAACTTCGGCTTCCCCTGGAGAGAGCGAGATT
CTCCGCGCTGTAGAAGTCACCATTGTTGTGCACGACGACATCATTCCGTGGCGTTATCCAGCTAAGCGCG
AACTGCAATTTGGAGAATGGCAGCGCAATGACATTCTTGCAGGTATCTTCGAGCCAGCCACGATCGACAT
TGATCTGGCTATCTTGCTGACAAAAGCAAGAGAACATAGCGTTGCCTTGGTAGGTCCAGCGGCGGAGGAA
CTCTTTGATCCGGTTCCTGAACAGGATCTATTTGAGGCGCTAAATGAAACCTTAACGCTATGGAACTCGC
CGCCCGACTGGGCTGGCGATGAGCGAAATGTAGTGCTTACGTTGTCCCGCATTTGGTACAGCGCAGTAAC
CGGCAAAATCGCGCCGAAGGATGTCGCTGCCGACTGGGCAATGGAGCGCCTGCCGGCCCAGTATCAGCCC
GTCATACTTGAAGCTAGACAGGCTTATCTTGGACAAGAAGAAGATCGCTTGGCCTCGCGCGCAGATCAGT
TGGAAGAATTTGTCCACTACGTGAAAGGCGAGATCACCAAGGTAGTCGGCAAATAACCCTCGAGCCACCC
ATGACCAAAATCCCTTAACGTGAGTTACGCGTCGTTCCACTGAGCGTCAGACCCCGTAGAAAAGATCAAA
GGATCTTCTTGAGATCCTTTTTTTCTGCGCGTAATCTGCTGCTTGCAAACAAAAAAACCACCGCTACCAG
CGGTGGTTTGTTTGCCGGATCAAGAGCTACCAACTCTTTTTCCGAAGGTAACTGGCTTCAGCAGAGCGCA
GATACCAAATACTGTTCTTCTAGTGTAGCCGTAGTTAGGCCACCACTTCAAGAACTCTGTAGCACCGCCT
ACATACCTCGCTCTGCTAATCCTGTTACCAGTGGCTGCTGCCAGTGGCGATAAGTCGTGTCTTACCGGGT
TGGACTCAAGACGATAGTTACCGGATAAGGCGCAGCGGTCGGGCTGAACGGGGGGTTCGTGCACACAGCC
CAGCTTGGAGCGAACGACCTACACCGAACTGAGATACCTACAGCGTGAGCTATGAGAAAGCGCCACGCTT
CCCGAAGGGAGAAAGGCGGACAGGTATCCGGTAAGCGGCAGGGTCGGAACAGGAGAGCGCACGAGGGAGC
TTCCAGGGGGAAACGCCTGGTATCTTTATAGTCCTGTCGGGTTTCGCCACCTCTGACTTGAGCGTCGATT
TTTGTGATGCTCGTCAGGGGGGCGGAGCCTATGGAAAAACGCCAGCAACGCGGCCTTTTTACGGTTCCTG
GCCTTTTGCTGGCCTTTTGCTCACATGTT
