>Addgene plasmid #81744 | pDONR223_STK11_WT | depositor partial sequence | sequence record 155063 | Insert sequence
ATGGAGGTGGTGGACCCGCAGCAGCTGGGCATGTTCACGGAGGGCGAGCTGATGTCGGTGGGTATGGACA
CGTTCATCCACCGCATCGACTCCACCGAGGTCATCTACCAGCCGCGCCGCAAGCGGGCCAAGCTCATCGG
CAAGTACCTGATGGGGGACCTGCTGGGGGAAGGCTCTTACGGCAAGGTGAAGGAGGTGCTGGACTCGGAG
ACGCTGTGCAGGAGGGCCGTCAAGATCCTCAAGAAGAAGAAGTTGCGAAGGATCCCCAACGGGGAGGCCA
ACGTGAAGAAGGAAATTCAACTACTGAGGAGGTTACGGCACAAAAATGTCATCCAGCTGGTGGATGTGTT
ATACAACGAAGAGAAGCAGAAAATGTATATGGTGATGGAGTACTGCGTGTGTGGCATGCAGGAAATGCTG
GACAGCGTGCCGGAGAAGCGTTTCCCAGTGTGCCAGGCCCACGGGTACTTCTGTCAGCTGATTGACGGCC
TGGAGTACCTGCATAGCCAGGGCATTGTGCACAAGGACATCAAGCCGGGGAACCTGCTGCTCACCACCGG
TGGCACCCTCAAAATCTCCGACCTGGGCGTGGCCGAGGCACTGCACCCGTTCGCGGCGGACGACACCTGC
CGGACCAGCCAGGGCTCCCCGGCTTTCCAGCCGCCCGAGATTGCCAACGGCCTGGACACCTTCTCCGGCT
TCAAGGTGGACATCTGGTCGGCTGGGGTCACCCTCTACAACATCACCACGGGTCTGTACCCCTTCGAAGG
GGACAACATCTACAAGTTGTTTGAGAACATCGGGAAGGGGAGCTACGCCATCCCGGGCGACTGTGGCCCC
CCGCTCTCTGACCTGCTGAAAGGGATGCTTGAGTACGAACCGGCCAAGAGGTTCTCCATCCGGCAGATCC
GGCAGCACAGCTGGTTCCGGAAGAAACATCCTCCGGCTGAAGCACCAGTGCCCATCCCACCGAGCCCAGA
CACCAAGGACCGGTGGCGCAGCATGACTGTGGTGCCGTACTTGGAGGACCTGCACGGCGCGGACGAGGAC
GAGGACCTCTTCGACATCGAGGATGACATCATCTACACTCAGGACTTCACGGTGCCCGGACAGGTCCCAG
AAGAGGAGGCCAGTCACAATGGACAGCGCCGGGGCCTCCCCAAGGCCGTGTGTATGAACGGCACAGAGGC
GGCGCAGCTGAGCACCAAATCCAGGGCGGAGGGCCGGGCCCCCAACCCTGCCCGCAAGGCCTGCTCCGCC
AGCAGCAAGATCCGCCGGCTGTCGGCCTGCAAGCAGCAG
